Addgene plasmid #124344: pAS1-rab-3P::his24::tagBFP2
Purpose: Nuclear Localized Pan-Neuronal tagBFP2
Depositing lab: Andrew Leifer. Depositing organization: Princeton University.
Backbone
  Vector backbone: pAS1
  Backbone manufacturer: Anuj Sharma/Leifer Lab
  Vector type: Worm Expression
Growth in bacteria
  Bacterial resistance: Ampicillin, 100 μg/mL
  Growth temperature: 37°C
  Growth strain: DH5alpha
  Copy number: High Copy
Gene/Insert
  Gene/Insert name: rab3, tagBFP2
  Species: C. elegans (nematode)
  Entrez Gene: rab-3 (a.k.a. CELE_C18A3.6)
  Cloning method: Gibson Cloning
Terms and licenses: Academic/Nonprofit Terms; Industry Terms: Not Available to Industry
How to cite: pAS1-rab-3P::his24::tagBFP2 was a gift from Andrew Leifer (Addgene plasmid # 124344 ; http://n2t.net/addgene:124344 ; RRID:Addgene_124344)
