[The description below was written by a language model from this plasmid's Addgene catalogue record and pLannotate feature annotations shown in this document.]
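Description:
pAS1-rab-3P::his24::tagBFP2 is a C. elegans expression plasmid built on the pAS1 backbone, which the feature tables show to be pBluescript-like. It carries a high-copy ColE1/pUC origin, an f1 phage origin, an ampicillin resistance gene (β-lactamase) with its own promoter, and remnants of the lacZα/lac promoter region, with T7 and T3 promoters flanking the cloning site. It is propagated in E. coli under ampicillin selection. The record lists no worm selection or co-injection marker.

The payload, assembled by Gibson cloning, is a fusion of the C. elegans linker histone H1.1 gene his-24 to the blue fluorescent protein mTagBFP2. According to the construct name and catalogue entry, it is driven by the promoter of rab-3, a gene whose regulatory region is widely used for pan-neuronal expression. The promoter itself is not annotated. A roughly 4.4 kb unannotated stretch lies between the multiple cloning site fragment and the his-24 coding sequence, and this presumably contains the rab-3 upstream region. Fusion to the histone tethers the fluorophore to chromatin, so the blue signal is concentrated in neuronal nuclei rather than filling cell bodies and processes. Downstream of mTagBFP2 is a region with a short match to aex-5. This may be part of a 3' UTR-containing genomic fragment, but the record does not identify the terminator.

Two sequence records are provided, a depositor sequence and a sequencing-verified one. They differ by a few bases in length and in their start coordinates, but they show the same features in the same arrangement. The stated purpose is nuclear-localized, pan-neuronal tagBFP2 labelling, a type of marker that helps locate and distinguish individual neuronal nuclei in imaging.
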