Features (pLannotate 1.2.2; 15 found; start..end, strand, type, name):
     30..458     -  rep_origin     f1 ori (sequence partly withheld): f1 bacteriophage origin of replication; arrow indicates direction of (+) strand synthesis
    463..618     -  CDS            lacZα (fragment): LacZα fragment of β-galactosidase; lacZ fragment
    626..644     +  promoter       T7 promoter: promoter for bacteriophage T7 RNA polymerase
    667..691     +  misc_feature   MCS (fragment): pBluescript multiple cloning site
   5080..5667    +  CDS            his-24 (fragment): H24_CAEEL - Also known as H1.1 Experimental evidence at protein level: Swiss-Prot protein existence level 1. Histones H1 are necessary for the condensation of nucleosome chains into higher-order structures. From Caenorhabditis elegans.
   5737..6531    +  CDS            mTagBFP2: mTagBFP2 is a basic (constitutively fluorescent) blue fluorescent protein published in 2011, derived from Entacmaea quadricolor. It is reported to be a very rapidly-maturing monomer with very low acid sensitivity.
   7090..7185    +  CDS            aex-5 (fragment): AEX5_CAEEL - Also known as kpc-3 From Caenorhabditis elegans.
   7307..7325    -  promoter       T3 promoter: promoter for bacteriophage T3 RNA polymerase
   7370..7386    -  protein_bind   lac operator: The lac repressor binds to the lac operator to inhibit transcription in E. coli. This inhibition can be relieved by adding lactose or isopropyl-β-D-thiogalactopyranoside (IPTG). lac repressor encoded by lacI
   7394..7424    -  promoter       lac promoter: promoter for the E. coli lac operon
   7439..7460    -  protein_bind   CAP binding site: CAP binding activates transcription in the presence of cAMP. E. coli catabolite activator protein
   7473..7565    -  CDS            lacI (fragment): lac repressor; lacI; The lac repressor binds to the lac operator to inhibit transcription in E. coli. This inhibition can be relieved by adding lactose or isopropyl-β-D-thiogalactopyranoside (IPTG).
   7748..8336    -  rep_origin     ori: high-copy-number ColE1/pMB1/pBR322/pUC origin of replication
   8507..9367    -  CDS            AmpR: β-lactamase; bla; confers resistance to ampicillin, carbenicillin, and related antibiotics
   9368..9472    -  promoter       AmpR promoter: bla
>Addgene plasmid #124344 | pAS1-rab-3P::his24::tagBFP2 | depositor full sequence | sequence record 237348 | pAS1-rab-3P::his24::tagBFP2 sequence 9495 bps
CTAAATTGTAAGCGTTAATATTTTGTTAAAATTCGCGTTAAATTTTTGTTAAATCAGCTCATTTTTTAAC
CAATAGGCCGAAATCGGCAAAATCCCTTATAAATCAAAAGAATAGACCGAGATAGGGT
[37 nt withheld, positions 129-165]
AAAGAACGTGGACTCCAACGTCAAAGG
[49 nt withheld, positions 193-241]
T
[91 nt withheld, positions 243-333]
G
[124 nt withheld, positions 335-458]
CCCATTCGCCATTCAGGCTGCGCAACTGTTGGGAAGGGCGATCGGTGCGGGCCTCTTCGCTATTACGCCA
GCTGGCGAAAGGGGGATGTGCTGCAAGGCGATTAAGTTGGGTAACGCCAGGGTTTTCCCAGTCACGACGT
TGTAAAACGACGGCCAGTGAGCGCGCGTAATACGACTCACTATAGGGCGAATTGGAGCTCCACCGCGGAC
TAGTGGATCCCCCGGGCTGCAGGCGAGTTTTGACTGGCTTTCAAAAACTGAGTGATTACTAATTATTTTT
GAAAAAATTAACAGTTGTGATATGATATTTAGACATTTTTGCAATATATAATTTGTTTGAAAAAAAAACA
TTTTTTAATGGTCTTCGAAGCTATAATAGTTTTTCGTAAAATTTTAAATAAAACAGCTGACAGATATCCA
CATTCAATAATTGAAAGTATGCAGTTCTCTTTTTTTTTGTCAAATAGAAAAAAAGTAACAGATGGTCAGA
TATAATCTAGGTTAATCTGACTCTGGTCATCGATGAACTCATTTTCATCATAATCATTCTTCTTTCAAAT
GGTCTGTTCGGAATTCGAATATTCAATAAATGGATATCTTATTAGATGCTCCGGATTTATTCCACCAAAC
TTCCAAGACGTAAGTTCAATTTAAACAAAATTACTATAGCTTGAAAAAATGAGAAAAAACGAGCAGATAA
AAAAATAACAGAAAAAATCCATAAAAATGACGAGGGTTCCGTGCGAAAATCGTCATTGTTTTTGGCTTGC
ATCACACTTTTCCGCGAGTCAGCCACACTGTTTTATCGATTATTATTTTTCTGATTTCAGAAACCGGAAA
CTTACAACTGAGATGCTTTCATTTTGATTTTTTTAAATTTAGTTTTGATTTCAGCGATTTGTTTGAATAT
AATTATGCATGAGTTGGCTTTTGCATTTTTAGATAAATAAGTTCACATGCTCGGACAAATTGTGTGGTTT
AATCTGTGAAAGTTTTGAATCTTCTGTTTGAAAAAAAAACATTTTTAATTTGTATATACGAGTGAATTGG
TTAGGCCCTGGTTACGTTTTCCAGCGAATTCATTCAAATTTCTTATTTTTTCTATTTTTTCAATTAAATA
ATTTAGTTCTCTATCACATGTGTATGATCAAAATTTCATTCCTAATCGTAAGCAAATTTAGGCTCATCCG
TAGTATAATTTTGTTATGAAGGGCTTCACAGTAAAAGCTCAAACTCCAACATTTAGCAACTAGCAACCAA
CAAAAAACCAAAGAAATGTCAGTTTTGAAAAGTCGTTATTTCTTTGTCTTCTCACAATTCACACATCATC
TTCTCGTTTTCCTCCGTTTTTTTGTCGTGCTTCCTTCTTTTCTTTACACATTTTTCTAACCTTTTTTTAA
GTCTATCCTCTCCTAATCCTTTGTACTCTCTAATCAGTTTTGCTGGTTGTGCTGCACAATTTTTATCAGA
TTTATGCGCGAAACAAAAGCCTCTCGCGGAGAGCTCCGCCAAATCCGGTCTTCTTTTTTCCTTGCCTATC
GGATTTCACAAACATTCAGTTTGTCACTTGACGATGTGTTGGAGGCATTACTACTAGGAAGTGTTATTCA
TATTTTTTATTCGTTTCTTTTTGGTGACTAAACGAAATATTCCGAACGTTTTCCTGATTTCAGGCGGCGG
AAACGAAGAAGACCATGAATAATCAACAGGCTGCCATTGCATCCGCCAGAAGTCGAGTGAGTTCTTTGAA
AATCTTTATTAGAGTTATTTGTGACAATTTGCCACTTTTTTTTTAATGTTTAATGAATCTGTAACGAAAT
TAATACCAAGGGTGTCCAACAGAACTATCTGAGCGGTTATTTAATTTTTAGATAGTATATTTCTTCCGAT
CGTAACATACATATTTTCAAGCATAGTACTGTGATTTAAGTTACAGTTTTCCAATCAGTCTTGATTTTAA
TAAAAACTTTTCAACTGCAAAAATGCCTCTGAAGTATTTTTCTATATTTTTATAGTTGAATAATTTTTTG
ATTGGCACAAAGACCGCCGAGATATGAGCCGTTAAAGTAAAGCTGCATGGATTCAATATGGTTTGTATTT
GATTGGAGTCACTTACATGGAAATATTTGTATTTAAATCTCATATTTTAAAACAAGACAAACACCAAATT
AAATTTTTATTAATCTGAACATTTTTCAATCGATTTGGTAAACAAATTATTAGATGTTTCCCTCAAAAAT
TGTAACAATTCCTAAATTGTGGCACTTATAATAACATCGTCCTGAATTCTCAAAAAAAACCGAATGCTAA
GAGAGATTTCGTTTAACTGGGACCTGTAACTGAATTTTCAAATATTGGCAGTTTTTGATAAACTGGGAGG
GAAATCAAAAACCAAAACTACAGTACCCCTCGTGTTATAATAAATTGTCATTCACTCCTTTTTTGTTCCC
AACATTTGCTCCCATCTCCTGACGAGAAAGAACAATTTTATGAGCACGGGAACCCGTGGGCGTCCATCCG
TTCCTCCTGTGCAATTTCAGCCCCCTTCCTCTACATTCTCTGTGTTCCCGTTTTTATCGTTTTATGGGTA
TCGGGAACGGACAGATCGCTTCCATTTGCTTCTATTCCGTCCTCACAAGACGTCCCACTAACTGATTTTC
TTCTGATTTCTTTTCACTGAAAATGGGAAAGAAAGAAAAAGACGATGAATCGACGACTTCTTCTCAGGAG
AAGGTGAAGAAGAAGGATAAGGAGAAAGTTCATCTAAGGCTGAAAGATAAAGTAAAAAAACTTAGAAAAT
CTAAGTCGATTGCAGTATCTTCTCCAGCTGATTATATGACTTGTCAGTGTGAACCATGCAAAAAAGTAGC
TCTCGAGGTAATAATTTTTAAACTCAATACGTAGTTAAGTTTGAACTCCTTTTAATTTACTTATCATCTA
ATTTACCGTCACAATAGTACTTCCATTAGCAATTATTTTAAAATTACATGCATAGCTTCAATGTTCGTTT
TTTTGCGTTCTCATATCGTATGTTGTCTGCCTCTCGAATACTGACTGTCCGACTAGAATGTCCCGGTAGG
ATTACTGTACGGTCACTGGGAATAAACTGTTTCTGAAATCAATCTGAAATTCCGTAGATCTTCTTGGTTC
AATTTCTTATTCCTCAATCTTTGGACAACGTCACCTTCAGAGTCGTCGTTGAGTATCCCATCATTAACTA
GTCAATCTTTCTCTCTTTTTCATTTCCCCCAACTTTTCTGCATATTTTTTGACGACGACGACCTCGACGG
CAACGAGAATACATTTATCTATTTTTTAGTATAGCATATATACATTTTCTACTTTTCTCTAACCCATTTC
AGACGTATAGATTTTGGTTTTCGAATGCAACTTTGAGATTTTTCAAAGATCTTCAGATGGGAGCAGTGGA
CTGTCTATTTGATATTCTTAAAATGTACTCTATAAAAGATGAAACTGTAATGACCAATTCCCTACATAAA
TATTTTTAACTAATTGGTCGGATATTTGGGGATCAGAGAAGTACTTGTTTTTGCGATATTAATAATGATA
TATTTTTCTAGTAAAAAAATGTTAAGCGATTTGTGAATAATTAAGTTGGCTTGAAAAAGATTTTTTGATA
GCTATGTATTTTGTTAATTTAAATCAGATTTTAAAACTTTATTATTGACTATTTATATATATTATATATT
ATATATTTTCATGGTTTAATCAAAATCTATTAAATTATTTCTAAAATCTCTAAATATCGAATTCTCTAAA
AAGCTTCATCAACAAAAGCATTTCAATTATCTAACACAATGAGAATAATTCAAGAACTGAAATAGAAAGA
AATCTAGAAAAAAAAGAGAGTGAGGTGCCCTATTAAATCGGTGCTCTCCTCTCTAACAGAAGCGCCTACA
CGCACCCAAGAGAGCTCTTTTTCTTTCTTTTTTCGGAGCACACATACACGCATACACTCCTCAGAAGTGT
ATAGAGAAAATGGGAGAAGAAGCGAAAGAAGACGAAGAAGCGGTTGTGATGTATGCATCGGGCGTTTCTA
TCTCTCTCCGTGAGCAACGAGCTAGTCAACCCATCGATCCATTTTTGTGAGCACACACAGAGAGAGACTC
AAACACACTCACAGCTTCACACTGAGCTCCAAGAGCTCTGTAGAGAGAAGCCAGAGTATGCTTTCCTCGA
TTTTCCTAACGTCTTCTTCTTCTGCTTTTTTCTTTTTCCCAACGAGTTGTAGTCCACTAACTTCAATTTT
TCCTCCAGAGAAAGAGTTTTAGAGAGACAGCTGATAAATACACTAGAGAAATAAAAAGAATGATAAAAAT
TTGCTATTTTAATCAGTTCCCTCTCGTTTCTCTAAGTTTTGTTGTTGGGTTGGGAAATTAAAATTGGAAA
ATGGAAATAACGTTTTTTTCTGTCTAATCTTGAATTCTCCAGACATTTCTTATTTCCTTTTTTGTTGCAA
GTTTTTCTTCCTTCTCTAATTTTTAATCAAAGATATCTCGCTATGAACTTTGAATTTTTGATATTTTGAT
TCTATAAATACATAAAGTAATCTAAATGCTCTTTTAAAATAAATCTACAGTAGCCCTATTTTCAGCCTAG
GATGTCTGATTCCGCTGTTGTTGCCGCCGCTGTCGAGCCAAAGGTCCCAAAGGCTAAGGCCGCCAAGGCC
GCCAAGCCAGCCGCCAAGGCCGCCAAGCCAACCAAAGTTGCCAAGGCCAAGGCTCCAGTCGCTCACCCAC
CATACATCAACATGATCAAGGAGGCCATCAAGCAGCTCAAGGACCGCAAAGGAGCTTCCAAGCAGGCAAT
CCTCAAGTTCATCTCCCAAAACTACAAGCTCGGAGACAATGTCATCCAGATCAATGCTCATCTCCGTCAG
GCTCTCAAGCGTGGTGTCACCAGCAAGGCCCTTGTTCAAGCCGCCGGATCCGGAGCCAACGGACGTTTCC
GTGTGCCAGAGAAGGCCGCCGCCGCCAAGAAGCCAGCAGCAGCCAAGAAGCCAGCAGCAGCCAAGAAACC
AGCAGCCGCCAAGAAAGCCACTGGAGAGAAGAAGGCAAAGAAGCCAGCCGCTGCCAAGCCAAAGAAGGCC
GCCACCGGAGATAAGAAGGTCAAGAAGGCCAAGAGCCCAAAGAAGGTTGCCAAGCCAGCTGCCAAGAAGG
TCGCCAAGTCTCCAGCCAAGAAGGCCGCTCCAAAGAAGATCGCCAAGCCAGCTGCCAAGAAGGCCGCCAA
GCCAGCCGCCAAGGCCGCATGCATGTCCGAACTCATCAAGGAGAACATGCACATGAAGCTCTACATGGAG
GGAACCGTAGACAACCACCACTTCAAGTGCACCTCCGAGGGAGAGGGAAAGCCATACGAGGGAACCCAAA
CCATGCGTATCAAGGTCGTCGAGGGAGGACCACTCCCATTCGCCTTCGACATCCTCGCCACCTCCTTCCT
CTACGGGTCCAAGGTAAGTTTAAACATATATATACTAACTAACCCTGATTATTTAAATTTTCAGACCTTC
ATCAACCACACCCAAGGAATCCCAGACTTCTTCAAGCAATCCTTCCCAGAGGGATTCACCTGGGAGCGTG
TCACCACCTACGAGGACGGAGGAGTCCTCACCGCCACCCAAGACACCTCCCTCCAAGACGGATGCCTCAT
CTACAACGTCAAGATCCGTGGAGTCAACTTCACCTCCAACGGACCAGTCATGCAAAAGAAGACCCTCGGA
TGGGAGACCTTCACCGAGACCCTCTACCCAGCCGACGGAGGACTAGAGGGACGTAACGACATGGCCCTCA
AGCTCGTCGGAGGCTCCCACCTCATCGCCAACGCCAAGGTAAGTTTAAACAGTTCGGTACTAACTAACCA
TACATATTTAAATTTTCAGACCACCTACCGTTCCAAGAAGCCAGCCAAGAACCTCAAGATGCCAGGAGTC
TACTACGTTGACTACCGTCTAGAGCGTATCAAGGAGGCCAACAACGAGACCTACGTCGAGCAACACGAGG
TCGCCGTCGCCCGTTACTGCGACCTCCCATCCAAGCTCGGACACAAGCTCAACTAAAAGCTTTGGAATTC
ATCTCGCGCCCGTGCCTCTGACTTCTAAGTCCAATTACTCTTCAACATCCCTACATGCTCTTTCTCCCTG
TGCTCCCACCCCCTATTTTTGTTATTATCAAAAAAACTTCTTCTTAATTTCTTTGTTTTTTAGCTTCTTT
TAAGTCACCTCTAACAATGAAATTGTGTAGATTCAAAAATAGAATTAATTCGTAATAAAAAGTCGAAAAA
AATTGTGCTCCCTCCCCCCATTAATAATAATTCTATCCCAAAATCTACACAATGTTCTGTGTACACTTCT
TATGTTTTTTTTACTTCTGATAAATTTTTTTTGAAACATCATAGAAAAAACCGCACACAAAATACCTTAT
CATATGTTACGTTTCAGTTTATGACCGCAATTTTTATTTCTTCGCACGTCTGGGCCTCTCATGACGTCAA
ATCATGCTCATCGTGAAAAAGTTTTGGAGTATTTTTGGAATTTTTCAATCAAGTGAAAGTTTATGAAATT
AATTTTCCTGCTTTTGCTTTTTGGGGGTTTCCCCTATTGTTTGTCAAGAGTTTCGAGGACGGCGTTTTTC
TTGCTAAAATCACAAGTATTGATGAGCACGATGCAAGAAAGATCGGAAGAAGGTTTGGGTTTGAGGCTCA
GTGGAAGGTGAGTAGAAGTTGATAATTTGAAAGTGGAGTAGTGTCTATGGGGTTTTTGCCTTAAATGACA
GAATACATTCCCAATATACCAAACATAACTGTTTGGGCCCGGTACCCAGCTTTTGTTCCCTTTAGTGAGG
GTTAATTGCGCGCTTGGCGTAATCATGGTCATAGCTGTTTCCTGTGTGAAATTGTTATCCGCTCACAATT
CCACACAACATACGAGCCGGAAGCATAAAGTGTAAAGCCTGGGGTGCCTAATGAGTGAGCTAACTCACAT
TAATTGCGTTGCGCTCACTGCCCGCTTTCCAGTCGGGAAACCTGTCGTGCCAGCTGCATTAATGAATCGG
CCAACGCGCGGGGAGAGGCGGTTTGCGTATTGGGCGCTCTTCCGCTTCCTCGCTCACTGACTCGCTGCGC
TCGGTCGTTCGGCTGCGGCGAGCGGTATCAGCTCACTCAAAGGCGGTAATACGGTTATCCACAGAATCAG
GGGATAACGCAGGAAAGAACATGTGAGCAAAAGGCCAGCAAAAGGCCAGGAACCGTAAAAAGGCCGCGTT
GCTGGCGTTTTTCCATAGGCTCCGCCCCCCTGACGAGCATCACAAAAATCGACGCTCAAGTCAGAGGTGG
CGAAACCCGACAGGACTATAAAGATACCAGGCGTTTCCCCCTGGAAGCTCCCTCGTGCGCTCTCCTGTTC
CGACCCTGCCGCTTACCGGATACCTGTCCGCCTTTCTCCCTTCGGGAAGCGTGGCGCTTTCTCATAGCTC
ACGCTGTAGGTATCTCAGTTCGGTGTAGGTCGTTCGCTCCAAGCTGGGCTGTGTGCACGAACCCCCCGTT
CAGCCCGACCGCTGCGCCTTATCCGGTAACTATCGTCTTGAGTCCAACCCGGTAAGACACGACTTATCGC
CACTGGCAGCAGCCACTGGTAACAGGATTAGCAGAGCGAGGTATGTAGGCGGTGCTACAGAGTTCTTGAA
GTGGTGGCCTAACTACGGCTACACTAGAAGGACAGTATTTGGTATCTGCGCTCTGCTGAAGCCAGTTACC
TTCGGAAAAAGAGTTGGTAGCTCTTGATCCGGCAAACAAACCACCGCTGGTAGCGGTGGTTTTTTTGTTT
GCAAGCAGCAGATTACGCGCAGAAAAAAAGGATCTCAAGAAGATCCTTTGATCTTTTCTACGGGGTCTGA
CGCTCAGTGGAACGAAAACTCACGTTAAGGGATTTTGGTCATGAGATTATCAAAAAGGATCTTCACCTAG
ATCCTTTTAAATTAAAAATGAAGTTTTAAATCAATCTAAAGTATATATGAGTAAACTTGGTCTGACAGTT
ACCAATGCTTAATCAGTGAGGCACCTATCTCAGCGATCTGTCTATTTCGTTCATCCATAGTTGCCTGACT
CCCCGTCGTGTAGATAACTACGATACGGGAGGGCTTACCATCTGGCCCCAGTGCTGCAATGATACCGCGA
GACCCACGCTCACCGGCTCCAGATTTATCAGCAATAAACCAGCCAGCCGGAAGGGCCGAGCGCAGAAGTG
GTCCTGCAACTTTATCCGCCTCCATCCAGTCTATTAATTGTTGCCGGGAAGCTAGAGTAAGTAGTTCGCC
AGTTAATAGTTTGCGCAACGTTGTTGCCATTGCTACAGGCATCGTGGTGTCACGCTCGTCGTTTGGTATG
GCTTCATTCAGCTCCGGTTCCCAACGATCAAGGCGAGTTACATGATCCCCCATGTTGTGCAAAAAAGCGG
TTAGCTCCTTCGGTCCTCCGATCGTTGTCAGAAGTAAGTTGGCCGCAGTGTTATCACTCATGGTTATGGC
AGCACTGCATAATTCTCTTACTGTCATGCCATCCGTAAGATGCTTTTCTGTGACTGGTGAGTACTCAACC
AAGTCATTCTGAGAATAGTGTATGCGGCGACCGAGTTGCTCTTGCCCGGCGTCAATACGGGATAATACCG
CGCCACATAGCAGAACTTTAAAAGTGCTCATCATTGGAAAACGTTCTTCGGGGCGAAAACTCTCAAGGAT
CTTACCGCTGTTGAGATCCAGTTCGATGTAACCCACTCGTGCACCCAACTGATCTTCAGCATCTTTTACT
TTCACCAGCGTTTCTGGGTGAGCAAAAACAGGAAGGCAAAATGCCGCAAAAAAGGGAATAAGGGCGACAC
GGAAATGTTGAATACTCATACTCTTCCTTTTTCAATATTATTGAAGCATTTATCAGGGTTATTGTCTCAT
GAGCGGATACATATTTGAATGTATTTAGAAAAATAAACAAATAGGGGTTCCGCGCACATTTCCCCGAAAA
GTGCCAC
