Features (pLannotate 1.2.2; 15 found; start..end, strand, type, name):
    111..129     +  promoter       T7 promoter: promoter for bacteriophage T7 RNA polymerase
    152..176     +  misc_feature   MCS (fragment): pBluescript multiple cloning site
   4566..5153    +  CDS            his-24 (fragment): H24_CAEEL - Also known as H1.1 Experimental evidence at protein level: Swiss-Prot protein existence level 1. Histones H1 are necessary for the condensation of nucleosome chains into higher-order structures. From Caenorhabditis elegans.
   5223..6017    +  CDS            mTagBFP2: mTagBFP2 is a basic (constitutively fluorescent) blue fluorescent protein published in 2011, derived from Entacmaea quadricolor. It is reported to be a very rapidly-maturing monomer with very low acid sensitivity.
   6512..6664    +  CDS            aex-5 (fragment): AEX5_CAEEL - Also known as kpc-3 From Caenorhabditis elegans.
   6786..6804    -  promoter       T3 promoter: promoter for bacteriophage T3 RNA polymerase
   6849..6865    -  protein_bind   lac operator: The lac repressor binds to the lac operator to inhibit transcription in E. coli. This inhibition can be relieved by adding lactose or isopropyl-β-D-thiogalactopyranoside (IPTG). lac repressor encoded by lacI
   6873..6903    -  promoter       lac promoter: promoter for the E. coli lac operon
   6918..6939    -  protein_bind   CAP binding site: CAP binding activates transcription in the presence of cAMP. E. coli catabolite activator protein
   6952..7044    -  CDS            lacI (fragment): lac repressor; lacI; The lac repressor binds to the lac operator to inhibit transcription in E. coli. This inhibition can be relieved by adding lactose or isopropyl-β-D-thiogalactopyranoside (IPTG).
   7227..7815    -  rep_origin     ori: high-copy-number ColE1/pMB1/pBR322/pUC origin of replication
   7986..8846    -  CDS            AmpR: β-lactamase; bla; confers resistance to ampicillin, carbenicillin, and related antibiotics
   8847..8951    -  promoter       AmpR promoter: bla
   9004..9432    -  rep_origin     f1 ori (sequence partly withheld): f1 bacteriophage origin of replication; arrow indicates direction of (+) strand synthesis
   9437..103     -  CDS            lacZα (fragment) (across the origin): LacZα fragment of β-galactosidase; lacZ fragment
>Addgene plasmid #124344 | pAS1-rab-3P::his24::tagBFP2 | addgene full sequence | sequence record 241941 | Addgene NGS Result
CGCTATTACGCCAGCTGGCGAAAGGGGGATGTGCTGCAAGGCGATTAAGTTGGGTAACGCCAGGGTTTTC
CCAGTCACGACGTTGTAAAACGACGGCCAGTGAGCGCGCGTAATACGACTCACTATAGGGCGAATTGGAG
CTCCACCGCGGACTAGTGGATCCCCCGGGCTGCAGGCGAGTTTTGACTGGCTTTCAAAAACTGAGTGATT
ACTAATTATTTTTGAAAAAATTAACAGTTGTGATATGATATTTAGACATTTTTGCAATATATAATTTGTT
TGAAAAAAAAACATTTTTTAATGGTCTTCGAAGCTATAATAGTTTTTCGTAAAATTTTAAATAAAACAGC
TGACAGATATCCACATTCAATAATTGAAAGTATGCAGTTCTCTTTTTTTTTGTCAAATAGAAAAAAAGTA
ACAGATGGTCAGATATAATCTAGGTTAATCTGACTCTGGTCATCGATGAACTCATTTTCATCATAATCAT
TCTTCTTTCAAATGGTCTGTTCGGAATTCGAATATTCAATAAATGGATATCTTATTAGATGCTCCGGATT
TATTCCACCAAACTTCCAAGACGTAAGTTCAATTTAAACAAAATTACTATAGCTTGAAAAAATGAGAAAA
AACGAGCAGATAAAAAAATAACAGAAAAAATCCATAAAAATGACGAGGGTTCCGTGCGAAAATCGTCATT
GTTTTTGGCTTGCATCACACTTTTCCGCGAGTCAGCCACACTGTTTTATCGATTATTATTTTTCTGATTT
CAGAAACCGGAAACTTACAACTGAGATGCTTTCATTTTGATTTTTTTAAATTTAGTTTTGATTTCAGCGA
TTTGTTTGAATATAATTATGCATGAGTTGGCTTTTGCATTTTTAGATAAATAAGTTCACATGCTCGGACA
AATTGTGTGGTTTAATCTGTGAAAGTTTTGAATCTTCTGTTTGAAAAAAAAAACATTTTTAATTTGTATA
TACGAGTGAATTGGTTAGGCCCTGGTTACGTTTTCCAGCGAATTCATTCAAATTTCTTATTTTTTCTATT
TTTTCAATTAAATAATTTAGTTCTCTATCACATGTGTATGATCAAAATTTCATTCCTAATCGTAAGCAAA
TTTAGGCTCATCCGTAGTATAATTTTGTTATGAAGGGCTTCACAGTAAAAGCTCAAACTCCAACATTTAG
CAACTAGCAACCAACAAAAAACCAAAGAAATGTCAGTTTTGAAAAGTCGTTATTTCTTTGTCTTCTCACA
ATTCACACATCATCTTCTCGTTTTCCTCCGTTTTTTTGTCGTGCTTCCTTCTTTTCTTTACACATTTTTC
TAACCTTTTTTTAAGTCTATCCTCTCCTAATCCTTTGTACTCTCTAATCAGTTTTGCTGGTTGTGCTGCA
CAATTTTTATCAGATTTATGCGCGAAACAAAAGCCTCTCGCGGAGAGCTCCGCCAAATCCGGTCTTCTTT
TTTCCTTGCCTATCGGATTTCACAAACATTCAGTTTGTCACTTGACGATGTGTTGGAGGCATTACTACTA
GGAAGTGTTATTCATATTTTTTATTCGTTTCTTTTTGGTGACTAAACGAAATATTCCGAACGTTTTCCTG
ATTTCAGGCGGCGGAAACGAAGAAGACCACGAATAATCAACAGGCTGCCATTGCATCCGCCAGAAGTCGA
GTGAGTTCTTTGAAAATCTTTATTAGAGTTATTTGTGACAATTTGCCACTTTTTTTTTAATGTTTAATGA
ATCTGTAACGAAATTAATACCAAGGGTGTCCAACAGAACTATCTGAGCGGTTATTTAATTTTTAGATAGT
ATATTTCTTCCGATCGTAACATACATATTTTCAAGCATAGTACTGTGATTTAAGTTACAGTTTTCCAATC
AGTCTTGATTTTAATAAAAACTTTTCAACTGCAAAAATGCCTCTGAAGTATTTTTCTATATTTTTATAGT
TGAATAATTTTTTGATTGGCACAAAGACCGCCGAGATATGAGCCGTTAAAGTAAAGCTGCATGGATTCAA
TATGGTTTGTATTTGATTGGAGTCACTTACATGGAAATATTTGTATTTAAATCTCATATTTTAAAACAAG
ACAAACACCAAATTAAATTTTTATTAATCTGAACATTTTTCAATCGATTTGGTAAACAAATTATTAGATG
TTTCCCTCAAAAATTGTAACAATTCCTAAATTGTGGCACTTATAATAACATCGTCCTGAATTCTCAAAAA
AAACCGAATGCTAAGAGAGATTTCGTTTAACTGGGACCTGTAACTGAATTTTCAAATATTGGCAGTTTTT
GATAAACTGGGAGGGAAATCAAAAACCAAAACTACAGTACCCCTCGTGTTATAATAAATTGTCATTCACT
CCTTTTTTGTTCCCAACATTTGCTCCCATCTCCTGACGAGAAAGAACAATTTTATGAGCACGGGAACCCG
TGGGCGTCCATCCGTTCCTCCTGTGCAATTTCAGCCCCCTTCCTCTACATTCTCTGTGTTCCCGTTTTTA
TCGTTTTATGGGTATCGGGAACGGACAGATCGCTTCCATTTGCTTCTATTCCGTCCTCACAAGACGTCCC
ACTAACTGATTTTCTTCTGATTTCTTTTCACTGAAAATGGGAAAGAAAGAAAAAGACGATGAATCGACGA
CTTCTTCTCAGGAGAAGGTGAAGAAGAAGGATAAGGAGAAAGTTCATCTAAGGCTGAAAGATAAAGTAAA
AAAACTTAGAAAATCTAAGTCGATTGCAGTATCTTCTCCAGCTGATTATATGACTTGTCAGTGTGAACCA
TGCAAAAAAGTAGCTCTCGAGGTAATAATTTTTAAACTCAATACGTAGTTAAGTTTGAACTCCTTTTAAT
TTACTTATCATCTAATTTACCGTCACAATAGTACTTCCATTAGCAATTATTTTAAAATTACATGCATAGC
TTCAATGTTCGTTTTTTTGCGTTCTCATATCGTATGTTGTCTGCCTCTCGAATACTGACTGTCCGACTAG
AATGTCCCGGTAGGATTACTGTACGGTCACTGGGAATAAACTGTTTCTGAAATCAATCTGAAATTCCGTA
GATCTTCTTGGTTCAATTTCTTATTCCTCAATCTTTGGACAACGTCACCTTCAGAGTCGTCGTTGAGTAT
CCCATCATTAACTAGTCAATCTTTCTCTCTTTTTCATTTCCCCCAACTTTTCTGCATATTTTTTGACGAC
GACGACCTCGACGGCAACGAGAATACATTTATCTATTTTTTAGTATAGCATATATACATTTTCTACTTTT
CTCTAACCCATTTCAGACGTATAGATTTTGGTTTTCGAATGCAACTTTGAGATTTTTCAAAGATCTTCAG
ATGGGAGCAGTGGACTGTCTATTTGATATTCTTAAAATGTACTCTATAAAAGATGAAACTGTAATGACCA
ATTCCCTACATAAATATTTTTAACTAATTGGTCGGATATTTGGGGATCAGAGAAGTACTTGTTTTTGCGA
TATTAATAATGATATATTTTTCTAGTAAAAAAATGTTAAGCGATTTGTGAATAATTAAGTTGGCTTGAAA
AAGATTTTTTGATAGCTATGTATTTTGTTAATTTAAATCAGATTTTAAAACTTTATTATTGACTATTTAT
ATATATTATATATTATATATTTTCATGGTTTAATCAAAATCTATTAAATTATTTCTAAGATCTCTAAATA
TCGAATTCTCTAAAAAGCTTCATCAACAAAAGCATTTCAATTATCTAACACAATGAGAATAATTCAAGAA
CTGAAATAGAAAGAAATCTAGAAAAAAAAGAGAGTGAGGTGCCCTATTAAATCGGTGCTCTCCTCTCTAA
CAGAAGCGCCTACACGCACCCAAGAGAGCTCTTTTTCTTTCTTTTTTCGGAGCACACATACACGCATACA
CTCCTCAGAAGTGTATAGAGAAAATGGGAGAAGAAGCGAAAGAAGACGAAGAAGCGGTTGTGATGTATGC
ATCGGGCGTTTCTATCCCTCTCCGTGAGCAACGAGCTAGTCAACCCATCGATCCATTTTTGTGAGCACAC
ACAGAGAGAGACTCAAACACACTCACAGCTTCACACTGAGCTCCAAGAGCTCTGTAGAGAGAAGCCAGAG
TATGCTTTCCTCGATTTTCCTAACGTCTTCTTCTTCTGCTTTTTTCTTTTTCCCAACGAGTTGTAGTCCA
CTAACTTCAATTTTTCCTCCAGAGAAAGAGTTTTAGAGAGACAGCTGATAAATACACTAGAGAAATAAAA
AGAATGATAAAAATTTGCTATTTTAATCAGTTCCCTCTCGTTTCTCTAAGTTTTGTTGTTGGGTTGGGAA
ATTAAAATTGGAAAATGGAAATAACGTTTTTTTCTGTCTAATCTTGAATTCTCCAGACATTTCTTATTTC
CTTTTTTGTTGCAAGTTTTTCTTCCTTCTCTAATTTTTAATCAAAGATATCTCGCTATGAACTTTGAATT
TTTGATATTTTGATTCTATAAATACATAAAGTAATCTAAATGCTCTTTTAAAATAAATCTACAGTAGCCC
TATTTTCAGCCTAGGATGTCTGATTCCGCTGTTGTTGCCGCCGCTGTCGAGCCAAAGGTCCCAAAGGCTA
AGGCCGCCAAGGCCGCCAAGCCAGCCGCCAAGGCCGCCAAGCCAACCAAAGTTGCCAAGGCCAAGGCTCC
AGTCGCTCACCCACCATACATCAACATGATCAAGGAGGCCATCAAGCAGCTCAAGGACCGCAAAGGAGCT
TCCAAGCAGGCAATCCTCAAGTTCATCTCCCAAAACTACAAGCTCGGAGACAATGTCATCCAGATCAATG
CTCATCTCCGTCAGGCTCTCAAGCGTGGTGTCACCAGCAAGGCCCTTGTTCAAGCCGCCGGATCCGGAGC
CAACGGACGTTTCCGTGTGCCAGAGAAGGCCGCCGCCGCCAAGAAGCCAGCAGCAGCCAAGAAGCCAGCA
GCAGCCAAGAAACCAGCAGCCGCCAAGAAAGCCACTGGAGAGAAGAAGGCAAAGAAGCCAGCCGCTGCCA
AGCCAAAGAAGGCCGCCACCGGAGATAAGAAGGTCAAGAAGGCCAAGAGCCCAAAGAAGGTTGCCAAGCC
AGCTGCCAAGAAGGTCGCCAAGTCTCCAGCCAAGAAGGCCGCTCCAAAGAAGATCGCCAAGCCAGCTGCC
AAGAAGGCCGCCAAGCCAGCCGCCAAGGCCGCATGCATGTCCGAACTCATCAAGGAGAACATGCACATGA
AGCTCTACATGGAGGGAACCGTAGACAACCACCACTTCAAGTGCACCTCCGAGGGAGAGGGAAAGCCATA
CGAGGGAACCCAAACCATGCGTATCAAGGTCGTCGAGGGAGGACCACTCCCATTCGCCTTCGACATCCTC
GCCACCTCCTTCCTCTACGGGTCCAAGGTAAGTTTAAACATATATATACTAACTAACCCTGATTATTTAA
ATTTTCAGACCTTCATCAACCACACCCAAGGAATCCCAGACTTCTTCAAGCAATCCTTCCCAGAGGGATT
CACCTGGGAGCGTGTCACCACCTACGAGGACGGAGGAGTCCTCACCGCCACCCAAGACACCTCCCTCCAA
GACGGATGCCTCATCTACAACGTCAAGATCCGTGGAGTCAACTTCACCTCCAACGGACCAGTCATGCAAA
AGAAGACCCTCGGATGGGAGACCTTCACCGAGACCCTCTACCCAGCCGACGGAGGACTAGAGGGACGTAA
CGACATGGCCCTCAAGCTCGTCGGAGGCTCCCACCTCATCGCCAACGCCAAGGTAAGTTTAAACAGTTCG
GTACTAACTAACCATACATATTTAAATTTTCAGACCACCTACCGTTCCAAGAAGCCAGCCAAGAACCTCA
AGATGCCAGGAGTCTACTACGTTGACTACCGTCTAGAGCGTATCAAGGAGGCCAACAACGAGACCTACGT
CGAGCAACACGAGGTCGCCGTCGCCCGTTACTGCGACCTCCCATCCAAGCTCGGACACAAGCTCAACTAA
AAGCTTTGGAATTCATCTCGCGCCCGTGCCTCTGACTTCTAAGTCCAATTACTCTTCAACATCCCTACAT
GCTCTTTCTCCCTGTGCTCCCACCCCCTATTTTTGTTATTATCAAAAAACTTCTCTTAATTTCTTTGTTT
TTTAGCTTCTTTTAAGTCACCTCTAACAATGAAATTGTGTAGATTCAAAAATAGAATTAATTCGTAATAA
AAAGTCGAAAAAAATTGTGCTCCCTCCCCCCATTAATAATAATTCTATCCCAAAATCTACACAATGTTCT
GTGTACACTTCTTATGTTTTTTACTTCTGATAAATTTTTTTGAAACATCATAGAAAAAACCGCACACAAA
ATACCTTATCATATGTTACGTTTCAGTTTATGACCGCAATTTTTATTTCTTCGCACGTCTGGGCCTCTCA
TGACGTCAAATCATGCTCATCGTGAAAAAGTTTTGGAGTATTTTTGGAATTTTTCAATCAAGTGAAAGTT
TATGAAATTAATTTTCCTGCTTTTGCTTTTTGGGGTTTCCCCTATTGTTTGTCAAGATTTCGAGGACGGC
GTTTTTCTTGCTAAAATCACAAGTATTGATGAGCACGATGCAAGAAAGATCGGAAGAAGGTTTGGGTTTG
AGGCTCAGTGGAAGGTGAGTAGAAGTTGATAATTTGAAAGTGGAGTAGTGTCTATGGGGTTTTTGCCTTA
AATGACAGAATACATTCCCAATATACCAAACATAACTGTTTGGGCCCGGTACCCAGCTTTTGTTCCCTTT
AGTGAGGGTTAATTGCGCGCTTGGCGTAATCATGGTCATAGCTGTTTCCTGTGTGAAATTGTTATCCGCT
CACAATTCCACACAACATACGAGCCGGGAGCATAAAGTGTAAAGCCTGGGGTGCCTAATGAGTGAGCTAA
CTCACATTAATTGCGTTGCGCTCACTGCCCGCTTTCCAGTCGGGAAACCTGTCGTGCCAGCTGCATTAAT
GAATCGGCCAACGCGCGGGGAGAGGCGGTTTGCGTATTGGGCGCTCTTCCGCTTCCTCGCTCACTGACTC
GCTGCGCTCGGTCGTTCGGCTGCGGCGAGCGGTATCAGCTCACTCAAAGGCGGTAATACGGTTATCCACA
GAATCAGGGGATAACGCAGGAAAGAACATGTGAGCAAAAGGCCAGCAAAAGGCCAGGAACCGTAAAAAGG
CCGCGTTGCTGGCGTTTTTCCATAGGCTCCGCCCCCCTGACGAGCATCACAAAAATCGACGCTCAAGTCA
GAGGTGGCGAAACCCGACAGGACTATAAAGATACCAGGCGTTTCCCCCTGGAAGCTCCCTCGTGCGCTCT
CCTGTTCCGACCCTGCCGCTTACCGGATACCTGTCCGCCTTTCTCCCTTCGGGAAGCGTGGCGCTTTCTC
ATAGCTCACGCTGTAGGTATCTCAGTTCGGTGTAGGTCGTTCGCTCCAAGCTGGGCTGTGTGCACGAACC
CCCCGTTCAGCCCGACCGCTGCGCCTTATCCGGTAACTATCGTCTTGAGTCCAACCCGGTAAGACACGAC
TTATCGCCACTGGCAGCAGCCACTGGTAACAGGATTAGCAGAGCGAGGTATGTAGGCGGTGCTACAGAGT
TCTTGAAGTGGTGGCCTAACTACGGCTACACTAGAAGAACAGTATTTGGTATCTGCGCTCTGCTGAAGCC
AGTTACCTTCGGAAAAAGAGTTGGTAGCTCTTGATCCGGCAAACAAACCACCGCTGGTAGCGGTGGTTTT
TTTGTTTGCAAGCAGCAGATTACGCGCAGAAAAAAAGGATCTCAAGAAGATCCTTTGATCTTTTCTACGG
GGTCTGACGCTCAGTGGAACGAAAACTCACGTTAAGGGATTTTGGTCATGAGATTATCAAAAAGGATCTT
CACCTAGATCCTTTTAAATTAAAAATGAAGTTTTAAATCAATCTAAAGTATATATGAGTAAACTTGGTCT
GACAGTTACCAATGCTTAATCAGTGAGGCACCTATCTCAGCGATCTGCCTATTTCGTTCATCCATAGTTG
CCTGACTCCCCGTCGTGTAGATAACTACGATACGGGAGGGCTTACCATCTGGCCCCAGTGCTGCAATGAT
ACCGCGAGACCCACGCTCACCGGCTCCAGATTTATCAGCAATAAACCAGCCAGCCGGAAGGGCCGAGCGC
AGAAGTGGTCCTGCAACTTTATCCGCCTCCATCCAGTCTATTAATTGTTGCCGGGAAGCTAGAGTAAGTA
GTTCGCCAGTTAATAGTTTGCGCAACGTTGTTGCCATTGCTACAGGCATCGTGGTGTCACGCTCGTCGTT
TGGTATGGCTTCATTCAGCTCCGGTTCCCAACGATCAAGGCGAGTTACATGATCCCCCATGTTGTGCAAA
AAAGCGGTTAGCTCCTTCGGTCCTCCGATCGTTGTCAGAAGTAAGTTGGCCGCAGTGTTATCACTCATGG
TTATGGCAGCACTGCATAATTCTCTTACTGTCATGCCATCCGTAAGATGCTTTTCTGTGACTGGTGAGTA
CTCAACCAAGTCATTCTGAGAATAGTGTATGCGGCGACCGAGTTGCTCTTGCCCGGCGTCAATACGGGAT
AATACCGCGCCACATAGCAGAACTTTAAAAGTGCTCATCATTGGAAAACGTTCTTCGGGGCGAAAACTCT
CAAGGATCTTACCGCTGTTGAGATCCAGTTCGATGTAACCCACTCGTGCACCCAACTGATCTTCAGCATC
TTTTACTTTCACCAGCGTTTCTGGGTGAGCAAAAACAGGAAGGCAAAATGCCGCAAAAAAGGGAATAAGG
GCGACACGGAAATGTTGAATACTCATACTCTTCCTTTTTCAATATTATTGAAGCATTTATCAGGGTTATT
GTCTCATGAGCGGATACATATTTGAATGTATTTAGAAAAATAAACAAATAGGGGTTCCGCGCACATTTCC
CCGAAAAGTGCCACCTAAATTGTAAGCGTTAATATTTTGTTAAAATTCGCGTTAAATTTTTGTTAAATCA
GCTCATTTTTTAACCAATAGGCCGAAATCGGCAAAATCCCTTATAAATCAAAAGAATAGACCGAGATAGG
GT
[37 nt withheld, positions 9103-9139]
AAAGAACGTGGACTCCAACGTCAAAGG
[49 nt withheld, positions 9167-9215]
T
[91 nt withheld, positions 9217-9307]
G
[124 nt withheld, positions 9309-9432]
CCCATTCGCCATTCAGGCTGCGCAACTGTTGGGAAGGGCGATCGGTGCGGGCCTCTT
